>Addgene plasmid #168048 | pBLADE(FP6*)-mCherry | addgene full sequence | sequence record 332577 | Addgene NGS Result
GGTGGCGGGCAGGACGCCCGCCATAAACTGCCAGGCATCAAATTAAGCAGAAGGCCATCCTGACGGATGG
CCTTTTTGCGTTTCTACAAACTCTTTTGTTTATTTTTCTAAATACATTCAAATATGTATCCGCTCATGAG
ACAATAACCCTGATAAATGCTTCAATAATATTGAAAAAGGAAGAGTATGAGTATTCAACATTTCCGTGTC
GCCCTTATTCCCTTTTTTGCGGCATTTTGCCTTCCTGTTTTTGCTCACCCAGAAACGCTGGTGAAAGTAA
AAGATGCTGAAGATCAGTTGGGTGCAGCAAACTATTAACTGGCGAACTACTTACTCTAGCTTCCCGGCAA
CAATTAATAGACTGGATGGAGGCGGATAAAGTTGCAGGACCACTTCTGCGCTCGGCCCTTCCGGCTGGCT
GGTTTATTGCTGATAAATCTGGAGCCGGTGAGCGTGGGTCTCGCGGTATCATTGCAGCACTGGGGCCAGA
TGGTAAGCCCTCCCGTATCGTAGTTATCTACACGACGGGGAGTCAGGCAACTATGGATGAACGAAATAGA
CAGATCGCTGAGATAGGTGCCTCACTGATTAAGCATTGGTAACTGTCAGACCAAGTTTACTCATATATAC
TTTAGATTGATT
[125 nt withheld, positions 643-767]
C
[141 nt withheld, positions 769-909]
CCTTTGACGTTGGAGTCCACGTTCTTT
[37 nt withheld, positions 937-973]
ACCCTATCTCGGGCTATTCTTTTGATTTATAAGGGATTTTGCCGATTTCGGCCTATTGGTTAAAAAATGA
GCTGATTTAACAAAAATTTAACGCGAATTTTAACAAAATATTAACGTTTACAATTTAAAAGGATCTAGGT
GAAGATCCTTTTTGATAATCTCATGACCAAAATCCCTTAACGTGAGTTTTCGTTCCACTGAGCGTCAGAC
CCCGTAGAAAAGATCAAAGGATCTTCTTGAGATCCTTTTTTTCTGCGCGTAATCTGCTGCTTGCAAACAA
AAAAACCACCGCTACCAGCGGTGGTTTGTTTGCCGGATCAAGAGCTACCAACTCTTTTTCCGAAGGTAAC
TGGCTTCAGCAGAGCGCAGATACCAAATACTGTCCTTCTAGTGTAGCCGTAGTTAGGCCACCACTTCAAG
AACTCTGTAGCACCGCCTACATACCTCGCTCTGCTAATCCTGTTACCAGTCAGGCATTTGAGAAGCACAC
GGTCACACTGCTTCCGGTAGTCAATAAACCGGTAAACCAGCAATAGACATAAGCGGCTATTTAACGACCC
TGCCCTGAACCGACGACCGGGTCGAATTTGCTTTCGAATTTCTGCCATTCATCCGCTTATTATCACTTAT
TCAGGCGTAGCAACCAGGCGTTTAAGGGCACCAATAACTGCCTTAAAAAAATTACGCCCCGCCCTGCCAC
TCATCGCAGTACTGTTGTAATTCATTAAGCATTCTGCCGACATGGAAGCCATCACAAACGGCATGATGAA
CCTGAATCGCCAGCGGCATCAGCACCTTGTCGCCTTGCGTATAATATTTGCCCATGGTGAAAACGGGGGC
GAAGAAGTTGTCCATATTGGCCACGTTTAAATCAAAACTGGTGAAACTCACCCAGGGATTGGCTGAGACG
AAAAACATATTCTCAATAAACCCTTTAGGGAAATAGGCCAGGTTTTCACCGTAACACGCCACATCTTGCG
AATATATGTGTAGAAACTGCCGGAAATCGTCGTGGTATTCACTCCAGAGCGATGAAAACGTTTCAGTTTG
CTCATGGAAAACGGTGTAACAAGGGTGAACACTATCCCATATCACCAGCTCACCGTCTTTCATTGCCATA
CGGAATTCCGGATGAGCATTCATCAGGCGGGCAAGAATGTGAATAAAGGCCGGATAAAACTTGTGCTTAT
TTTTCTTTACGGTCTTTAAAAAGGCCGTAATATCCAGCTGAACGGTCTGGTTATAGGTACATTGAGCAAC
TGACTGAAATGCCTCAAAATGTTCTTTACGATGCCATTGGGATATATCAACGGTGGTATATCCAGTGATT
TTTTTCTCCATTTTAGCTTCCTTAGCTCCTGAAAATCTCGATAACTCAAAAAATACGCCCGGTAGTGATC
TTATTTCATTATGGTGAAAGTTGGAACCTCTTACGTGCCGATCAACGTCTCATTTTCGCCAAAAGTTGGC
CCAGGGCTTCCCGGTATCAACAGGGACACCAGGATTTATTTATTCTGCGAAGTGATCTTCCGTCACAGGT
ATTTATTCGGCGCAAAGTGCGTCGGGTGATGCTGCCAACTTACTGATTTAGTGTATGATGGTGTTTTTGA
GGTGCTCCAGTGGCTTCTGTTTCTATCAGCTGTCCCTCCTGTTCAGCTACTGACGGGGTGGTGCGTAACG
GCAAAAGCACCGCCGGACATCAGCGCTAGCGGAGTGTATACTGGCTTACTATGTTGGCACTGATGAGGGT
GTCAGTGAAGTGCTTCATGTGGCAGGAGAAAAAAGGCTGCACCGGTGCGTCAGCAGAATATGTGATACAG
GATATATTCCGCTTCCTCGCTCACTGACTCGCTACGCTCGGTCGTTCGACTGCGGCGAGCGGAAATGGCT
TACGAACGGGGCGGAGATTTCCTGGAAGATGCCAGGAAGATACTTAACAGGGAAGTGAGAGGGCCGCGGC
AAAGCCGTTTTTCCATAGGCTCCGCCCCCCTGACAAGCATCACGAAATCTGACGCTCAAATCAGTGGTGG
CGAAACCCGACAGGACTATAAAGATACCAGGCGTTTCCCCCTGGCGGCTCCCTCGTGCGCTCTCCTGTTC
CTGCCTTTCGGTTTACCGGTGTCATTCCGCTGTTATGGCCGCGTTTGTCTCATTCCACGCCTGACACTCA
GTTCCGGGTAGGCAGTTCGCTCCAAGCTGGACTGTATGCACGAACCCCCCGTTCAGTCCGACCGCTGCGC
CTTATCCGGTAACTATCGTCTTGAGTCCAACCCGGAAAGACATGCAAAAGCACCACTGGCAGCAGCCACT
GGTAATTGATTTAGAGGAGTTAGTCTTGAAGTCATGCGCCGGTTAAGGCTAAACTGAAAGGACAAGTTTT
GGTGACTGCGCTCCTCCAAGCCAGTTACCTCGGTTCAAAGAGTTGGTAGCTCAGAGAACCTTCGAAAAAC
CGCCCTGCAAGGCGGTTTTTTCGTTTTCAGAGCAAGAGATTACGCGCAGACCAAAACGATCTCAAGAAGA
TCATCTTATTAATCAGATAAAATATTTCTAGGCTCATGAGCCCGAAGTGGCGAGCCCGATCTTCCCCATC
GGTGATGTCGGCGATATAGGCGCCAGCAACCGCACCTGTGGCGCCGGTGATGCCGGCCACGATGCGTCCG
GCGTAGAGGATCTGCTCATGTTTGACAGCTTATCATTTTTTAGGCTACCGATGTAGCCTAACGCGATTTA
TGACAACTTGACGGCTACATCATTCACTTTTTCTTCACAACCGGCACGGAACTCGCTTGGGCTGGCCCCG
GTGCATTTTTTAAATACCCGCGAGAAATAGAGTTGATCGTCAAAACCAACATTGCGACCGACGGTGGCGA
TAGGCATCCGGGTGGTGCTCAAAAGCAGCTTCGCCTGGCTGATACGTTGGTCCTCGCGCCAGCTTAAGAC
GCTAATCCCTAACTGCTGGCGGAAAAGATGTGACAGACGCGACGGCGACAAGCAAACATGCTGTGCGACG
CTGGCGATATCAAAATTGCTGTCTGCCAGGTGATCGCTGATGTACTGACAAGCCTCGCGTACCCGATTAT
CCATCGGTGGATGGAGCGACTCGTTTTCCGTTTCGCACTGGAAACCCATGCTGTACCGGTATTCCCCTGT
TTCATCTCGCACCGGAATCATCGTCAAGAAGTTGACAAACCGTTGGCCGTTCTTCTTAAAATTGACCACC
TCAACCTGCACCTCGGCGTTCCTATCAATCGCTTTCCTCATCGTATTGATCGTGTTGGAGTCGACGTACT
TCCTTGTCGATTTCGGCTTGACCATTCCGTCGGGTGACTGAAGAAAACGGCAGTTTCTCCCCAAGACCTC
CGCATTGCTGTATCCTGTCATATAGAGAAAAGCTTCCGAGGCGTACACAATTGGCGTGTCTTTTTGCTTC
AGGTCGCACAGAATCAGAGCAACTGACGTGTCAACAGGTCCCAGTTCTACTTGGGGGTTTGGCCTCTTCA
TAATCTGAATCAGATAGCCCATAATGTCATAACCGCCAGGAGCGTAGAGCGTATGCATGGTATATCTCCT
TCTCTAGTCTCTAGTAGCTAGCATATACCTAGGACTGAGCTAGCTGTAAACTCTAGAATGCATAATGTGC
CTGTCAAATGGACGAAGCAGGGATTCTGCAAACCCTATGCTACTCCGTCAAGCCGTCAATTGTCTGATTC
GTTACCAACGGATGCGCCATGACAGGACTTTTCATACTCCCGCCATTCAGAGAAGAAACCAATTGTCCAT
ATTGCATCAGACATTGCCGTCACTGCGTCTTTTACTGGCTCTTCTCGCTAACCAAACCGGTAACCCCGCT
TATTAAAAGCATTCTGTAACAAAGCGGGACCAAAGCCATGACAAAAACGCGTAACAAAAGTGTCTATAAT
CACGGCAGAAAAGTCCACATTGATTATTTGCACGGCGTCACACTTTGCTATGCCATAGCATTTTTATCCA
TAAGATTAGCGGATCCTACCTGACGCTTTTTATCGCAACTCTCTACTGTTTCTCCATACCCGTTTTTTGG
GCTAGCGAATTCGAGCTCGGTACCTAAGGAGGATTTAAAGATGGTGAGCAAGGGCGAGGAGGATAACATG
GCCATCATCAAGGAGTTCATGCGCTTCAAGGTGCACATGGAGGGCTCCGTGAACGGCCACGAGTTCGAGA
TCGAGGGCGAGGGCGAGGGCCGCCCCTACGAGGGCACCCAGACCGCCAAGCTGAAGGTGACCAAGGGTGG
CCCCCTGCCCTTCGCCTGGGACATCCTGTCCCCTCAGTTCATGTACGGCTCCAAGGCCTACGTGAAGCAC
CCCGCCGACATCCCCGACTACTTGAAGCTGTCCTTCCCCGAGGGCTTCAAGTGGGAGCGCGTGATGAACT
TCGAGGACGGCGGCGTGGTGACCGTGACCCAGGACTCCTCCTTGCAGGACGGCGAGTTCATCTACAAGGT
GAAGCTGCGCGGCACCAACTTCCCCTCCGACGGCCCCGTAATGCAGAAGAAGACCATGGGCTGGGAGGCC
TCCTCCGAGCGGATGTACCCCGAGGACGGCGCCCTGAAGGGCGAGATCAAGCAGAGGCTGAAGCTGAAGG
ACGGCGGCCACTACGACGCTGAGGTCAAGACCACCTACAAGGCCAAGAAGCCCGTGCAGCTGCCCGGCGC
CTACAACGTCAACATCAAGTTGGACATCACCTCCCACAACGAGGACTACACCATCGTGGAACAGTACGAA
CGCGCCGAGGGCCGCCACTCCACCGGCGGCATGGACGAGCTGTACAAGTAAAAGCTTGGCTGTTTTGGCA
TGGACGAGCTGTACAAGTAAAAGCTTGGCTGTTTTGGCGGATGAGAGAAGATTTTCAGCCTGATACAGAT
TAAATCAGAACGCAGAAGCGGTCTGATAAAACAGAATTTGCCTGGCGGCAGTAGCGCGGTGGTCCCACCT
GACCCCATGCCGAACTCAGAAGTGAAACGCCGTAGCGCCGATGGTAGTGTGGGGTCTCCCCATGCGAGAG
TAGGGAACTGCCAGGCATCAAATAAAACGAAAGGCTCAGTCGAAAGACTGGGCCTTTCGTTTTATCTGTT
GTTTGTCGGTGAACGCTCTCCTGAGTAGGACAAATCCGCCGGGAGCGGATTTGAACGTTGCGAAGCAACG
GCCCGGAG
Features (pLannotate 1.2.2; 20 found; start..end, strand, type, name):
     49..76      +  terminator     rrnB T2 terminator: transcription terminator T2 from the E. coli rrnB gene
     95..186     +  promoter       AmpR promoter: bla
    187..306     +  CDS            AmpR (fragment): β-lactamase; bla; confers resistance to ampicillin, carbenicillin, and related antibiotics
    307..601     +  CDS            bla(M) (fragment): β-lactamase lacking the signal sequence; bla(M); allows cytosolic expression of β-lactamase
    644..1024    +  rep_origin     M13 ori (sequence partly withheld): M13 bacteriophage origin of replication; arrow indicates direction of (+) strand synthesis
   1210..1443    +  rep_origin     ori (fragment): high-copy-number ColE1/pMB1/pBR322/pUC origin of replication
   1655..2314    -  CDS            CmR: chloramphenicol acetyltransferase; cat; confers resistance to chloramphenicol
   2315..2417    -  promoter       cat promoter: promoter of the E. coli cat gene encoding chloramphenicol acetyltransferase
   2538..2681    +  mobile_element IS1 (fragment): prokaryotic transposable element IS1
   2800..2855    -  rep_origin     RSF ori (fragment): Plasmids containing the RSF 1030 origin of replication can be propagated in E. coli cells that contain additional plasmids with compatible origins.
   2943..3488    -  rep_origin     p15A ori: Plasmids containing the medium-copy-number p15A origin of replication can be propagated in E. coli cells that contain a second plasmid with the ColE1 origin.
   3525..3645    -  CDS            TcR (fragment): tetracycline efflux protein; tet; confers resistance to tetracycline
   3701..4078    -  CDS            araC (fragment): L-arabinose regulatory protein; araC
   4567..4590    -  promoter       J23119(SpeI) promoter (fragment): bacterial promoter (Registry of Standard Biological Parts BBa J23119) modified to end with an SpeI site
   4736..5020    +  promoter       araBAD promoter: araBAD; promoter of the L-arabinose operon of E. coli; the araC regulatory gene is transcribed in the opposite direction (Guzman et al., 1995)
   5040..5057    +  misc_feature   MCS (fragment): pUC18/19 multiple cloning site
   5074..5781    +  CDS            mCherry: mCherry is a basic (constitutively fluorescent) red fluorescent protein published in 2004, derived from Discosoma sp.. It is reported to be a very rapidly-maturing monomer with low acid sensitivity.
   5799..5823    +  CDS            mClover3 (fragment): bright green-yellow fluorescent protein derived from mClover2, with improved photostability (Bajar et al., 2003) mammalian codon-optimized
   5913..6028    +  ncRNA          5S rRNA: Accession: RF00001 - 5S ribosomal RNA
   6032..6118    +  terminator     rrnB T1 terminator: Escherichia coli rrnB; transcription terminator T1 from the E. coli rrnB gene
