[The description below was written by a language model from this plasmid's Addgene catalogue record and pLannotate feature annotations shown in this document.]
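Description:
pBLADE(FP6*)-mCherry is a low-copy bacterial expression plasmid built on the pBAD33 backbone for use in Escherichia coli. It replicates from a p15A origin, which is compatible with ColE1-type plasmids, and is selected with chloramphenicol through a cat gene driven by its own promoter. The annotation also picks up backbone remnants: truncated β-lactamase and tetracycline-resistance fragments, an M13 phage origin, an IS1 fragment and short matches to ColE1 and RSF origins. As fragments, these are unlikely to act as functional markers or replicons.

The plasmid carries two divergently oriented units. On the reverse strand, an 828 bp synthetic gene encoding BLADE (blue light-inducible AraC dimers in E. coli), variant FP6, is expressed constitutively from the J23101* promoter. The automated annotation detects this promoter only as a partial match to the related J23119 part. It also recognises only a 378 bp araC fragment within the BLADE coding region, which leaves the remainder of the gene unannotated. This fits an engineered regulator that retains part of AraC, but the record does not identify the fused light-sensing module.

On the forward strand, the araBAD (PBAD) promoter drives a 708 bp mCherry reporter, cloned downstream of a residual polylinker and followed by the rrnB 5S/T1/T2 terminator region. A very short downstream hit to mClover3 is probably a spurious match.

Together the parts make a self-contained optogenetic circuit. BLADE replaces native AraC, so PBAD activity, read out as red fluorescence, responds to blue light rather than arabinose. The construct is suited to characterising light-controlled gene expression in bacteria, and possibly to serving as a template in which mCherry is exchanged for another gene of interest.
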