Addgene plasmid #168048: pBLADE(FP6*)-mCherry
Purpose: Expresses the synthetic gene BLADE FP6 under the constitutive J23101* promoter. mCherry expression is controlled by the PBAD promoter.
Depositing lab: Barbara Di Ventura. Depositing organization: Albert-Ludwigs-Universitaet Freiburg. Publication: Engineering AraC to make it responsive to light instead of arabinose. Romano E, Baumschlager A, Akmeric EB, Palanisamy N, Houmani M, Schmidt G, Ozturk MA, Ernst L, Khammash M, Di Ventura B. Nat Chem Biol. 2021 Apr 26. pii: 10.1038/s41589-021-00787-6. doi: 10.1038/s41589-021-00787-6. PubMed 33903769.
Backbone
  Vector backbone: pBAD33
  Vector type: Bacterial Expression
Growth in bacteria
  Bacterial resistance: Chloramphenicol, 25 μg/mL
  Growth temperature: 37°C
  Growth strain: DH5alpha
  Copy number: Low Copy
Gene/Insert 1
  Gene/Insert name: Blue light-inducible AraC dimers in Escherichia coli (alt name: BLADE)
  Species: Synthetic
  Insert size (bp): 828
  Promoter: J23101*
  Cloning method: Gibson Cloning
  Sequencing primers: 5′ TCCCCATCGGTGATGTC
Gene/Insert 2
  Gene/Insert name: mCherry
  Species: Discosoma sp.
  Insert size (bp): 708
  Promoter: PBAD
  Cloning method: Restriction Enzyme; 5′ cloning site SacI (not destroyed); 3′ cloning site HindIII (destroyed during cloning)
  Sequencing primers: 5′ ATGCCATAGCATTTTTATCC; 3′ CTGATTTAATCTGTATCAGG
Terms and licenses: Academic/Nonprofit Terms; Industry Terms: Not Available to Industry
How to cite: pBLADE(FP6*)-mCherry was a gift from Barbara Di Ventura (Addgene plasmid # 168048 ; http://n2t.net/addgene:168048 ; RRID:Addgene_168048)
